Addgene plasmid #85821: pDestTol2 ZfUbi::cMyc-oDam_f_GFPoNLS
Purpose: iDamID plasmid. To stably and ubiquitously express the c-Myc-tagged and optimized E. coli Dam adenine methyltransferase fused to the nuclear-localized mmGFP via flexylinker.
Depositing lab: Joachim Wittbrodt. Depositing organization: Universitaet Heidelberg. Publication: iDamIDseq and iDEAR: An improved method and computational pipeline to profile chromatin-binding proteins. Gutierrez-Triana JA, Mateo JL, Ibberson D, Ryu S, Wittbrodt J. Development. 2016 Oct 5. pii: dev.139261. 10.1242/dev.139261 PubMed 27707796.
Backbone
  Vector backbone: pDestTol2pA2
  Backbone manufacturer: Chi-Bin Chen
  Backbone size w/o insert (bp): 6141
  Total vector size (bp): 11582
  Vector type: Tol2 based vector
Growth in bacteria
  Bacterial resistance: Ampicillin, 100 μg/mL
  Growth temperature: 37°C
  Growth strain: DH5alpha
  Copy number: Unknown
Gene/Insert
  Gene/Insert name: Zf Ubi::cMyc oDam_f_GFPoNLS (alt name: Ubi::cMyc oDamGFP)
  Species: Ubi (Ubiquitin-B promoter): Danio rerio (Zebrafish); Dam: E. coli;. GFP: Aequorea victoria
  Insert size (bp): 5441
  Mutation: L122A. Codon optimization compatible to work in Medaka and Zebrafish (other species not tested). Cryptic splicing sites removed.
  Tag / fusion protein: cMyc N terminal to oDam_f_GFPoNLS; oNLS (optimized nuclear localization signal) C terminal to the GFP
Terms and licenses: Academic/Nonprofit Terms; Industry Terms: Not Available to Industry
How to cite: pDestTol2 ZfUbi::cMyc-oDam_f_GFPoNLS was a gift from Joachim Wittbrodt (Addgene plasmid # 85821 ; http://n2t.net/addgene:85821 ; RRID:Addgene_85821)
