[The description below was written by a language model from this plasmid's Addgene catalogue record and pLannotate feature annotations shown in this document.]
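Description:
pDestTol2 ZfUbi::cMyc-oDam_f_GFPoNLS is a Tol2 transposon-based transgenesis plasmid of about 11.6 kb, built on the pDestTol2pA2 Gateway destination backbone and intended for stable genomic integration in fish. It is propagated in E. coli through a high-copy ColE1/pUC-type origin and selected with ampicillin via the β-lactamase gene. An M13 origin fragment and pBluescript-derived remnants (lac promoter/operator, T3 promoter, partial MCS) are also annotated. An attB4 site marks where the promoter element was joined by multisite Gateway recombination. The Tol2 arms themselves are not annotated by name; the short hit to medaka tyrosinase probably reflects Tol2's original isolation from that locus.

The payload is a 5.4 kb cassette in which the zebrafish ubiquitin-B promoter drives ubiquitous expression of a single fusion protein. An N-terminal c-Myc tag is followed by an optimized E. coli Dam adenine methyltransferase, a flexible linker, a GFP (annotated as the mgfp5 type) and a C-terminal optimized nuclear localization signal, with SV40 polyadenylation signals downstream. The Dam coding sequence carries the L122A mutation, is codon-optimized for medaka and zebrafish, and has had cryptic splice sites removed. Dam methylates adenine within GATC sites, the mark read out in DamID.

The feature table also shows a separate, oppositely oriented EGFP coding sequence with its own SV40 poly(A) signal. This may be a transgenesis marker, but neither its promoter nor its purpose is stated in the record. The small CEN4 fragment hit is most likely spurious. The construct belongs to the iDamID toolkit for profiling chromatin-binding proteins, providing stable expression of a nuclear Dam-GFP fusion that is not tethered to any chromatin protein.
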