Features (pLannotate 1.2.2; 22 found; start..end, strand, type, name):
     55..885     +  CDS            dam: DMA_ECOLI - Experimental evidence at protein level: Swiss-Prot protein existence level 1. Methylates DNA within the sequence GATC and protects the DNA from cleavage by the restriction endonuclease MboI. Although it shares sequence specificity with a number of type II restriction endonucleases and methylases, it is thought to act in postreplication mismatch repair rather than as a part of a restriction modification system. May also play a role in DNA replication. From Escherichia coli (strain K12).
    976..1689    +  CDS            mgfp5: GFP with folding enhancement mutations; mgfp5; suitable for expression in plants due to removal of a cryptic intron
   1727..1744    -  promoter       T7 promoter (fragment): promoter for bacteriophage T7 RNA polymerase
   1749..1883    -  polyA_signal   SV40 poly(A) signal: SV40 polyadenylation signal
   1993..2127    -  polyA_signal   SV40 poly(A) signal: SV40 polyadenylation signal
   2150..2233    -  CDS            large T antigen (fragment): large T antigen from SV40 (simian virus 40)
   2249..2381    +  polyA_signal   SV40 poly(A) signal: SV40 polyadenylation signal
   2386..2403    +  promoter       T7 promoter (fragment): promoter for bacteriophage T7 RNA polymerase
   2429..3148    -  CDS            EGFP: the original enhanced GFP (Yang et al., 1996) mammalian codon-optimized
   4604..4644    -  misc_feature   MCS (fragment): pBluescript multiple cloning site
   4657..4675    -  promoter       T3 promoter: promoter for bacteriophage T3 RNA polymerase
   4718..4740    -  protein_bind   lac operator (fragment): The lac repressor binds to the lac operator to inhibit transcription in E. coli. This inhibition can be relieved by adding lactose or isopropyl-β-D-thiogalactopyranoside (IPTG). lac repressor encoded by lacI
   4744..4774    -  promoter       lac promoter: promoter for the E. coli lac operon
   4789..4810    -  protein_bind   CAP binding site: CAP binding activates transcription in the presence of cAMP. E. coli catabolite activator protein
   4823..4915    -  CDS            lacI (fragment): lac repressor; lacI; The lac repressor binds to the lac operator to inhibit transcription in E. coli. This inhibition can be relieved by adding lactose or isopropyl-β-D-thiogalactopyranoside (IPTG).
   5098..5686    -  rep_origin     ori: high-copy-number ColE1/pMB1/pBR322/pUC origin of replication
   5857..6717    -  CDS            AmpR: β-lactamase; bla; confers resistance to ampicillin, carbenicillin, and related antibiotics
   6718..6822    -  promoter       AmpR promoter: bla
   6848..7173    -  rep_origin     M13 ori (fragment) (sequence partly withheld): M13 bacteriophage origin of replication; arrow indicates direction of (+) strand synthesis
   7176..7460    +  CDS            tyr (fragment): TYRO_ORYLA - Also known as tyro. Experimental evidence at transcript level: Swiss-Prot protein existence level 2. This is a copper-containing oxidase that functions in the formation of pigments such as melanins and other polyphenolic compounds. From Oryzias latipes (Japanese rice fish) (Japanese killifish).
   8042..8062    +  protein_bind   attB4: mutant version of attB; core recombination site for the Gateway® BP reaction BP Clonase™
  11109..11132   -  misc_feature   CEN4 (fragment): S. cerevisiae CEN4 centromere
>Addgene plasmid #85821 | pDestTol2 ZfUbi::cMyc-oDam_f_GFPoNLS | addgene full sequence | sequence record 170479 | Addgene NGS Result
CCGGTCAACATGGAGCAAAAGCTGATCTCGGAGGAGGACCTGGGCGGCTCAGGCAAGAAGAACAGGGCCT
TCCTGAAGTGGGCTGGCGGAAAGTACCCACTGCTGGACGACATCAAGAGGCACCTGCCCAAGGGCGAGTG
CCTGGTCGAGCCTTTCGTGGGAGCCGGAAGCGTGTTCCTGAACACCGACTTCAGCCGCTACATCCTGGCC
GACATCAACAGCGACCTGATCAGCCTGTACAACATCGTGAAGATGAGGACCGACGAGTACGTGCAGGCCG
CTCGCGAGCTGTTCGTGCCCGAGACAAACTGCGCCGAGGTGTACTACCAGTTCAGAGAAGAGTTCAACAA
GAGCCAGGACCCCTTCCGCAGGGCCGTGCTGTTCCTGTACCTGAACAGATACGGATACAACGGCGCCTGC
AGATACAACCTGAGGGGCGAGTTCAACGTGCCCTTCGGAAGATACAAGAAGCCCTACTTCCCCGAGGCCG
AGCTGTACCACTTCGCCGAGAAGGCCCAGAACGCATTCTTCTACTGCGAGAGCTACGCCGACAGCATGGC
CAGGGCCGACGACGCCTCTGTGGTGTACTGCGACCCTCCCTACGCCCCTCTGAGCGCCACCGCCAACTTC
ACCGCCTACCACACCAACAGCTTCACCCTGGAGCAGCAGGCCCACCTGGCCGAGATCGCTGAGGGACTGG
TCGAGAGGCACATCCCCGTGCTGATCTCCAACCACGACACCATGCTGACCAGAGAGTGGTATCAGAGGGC
CAAGCTGCACGTGGTCAAAGTGCGCAGATCCATCAGCAGCAACGGCGGAACCAGAAAGAAGGTGGACGAG
CTGCTGGCCCTGTACAAGCCCGGCGTGGTGTCCCCTGCCAAGAAGGCTAGCCTGAGCGGTGGAGGCGGTT
CAGGCGGAGGTGGCTCTGGCGGTGGCGGATCGGGAGGCGGTGGAAGTGCAGCCGCGACTAGTACCATGAG
TAAAGGAGAAGAACTTTTCACTGGAGTTGTCCCAATTCTTGTTGAATTAGATGGTGATGTTAATGGGTAC
AAATTTTCTGTCAGTGGAGAGGGTGAAGGTGATGCAACATACGGAAAACTTACCCTTAAATTTATTTGCA
CTACTGGAAAACTACCTGTTCCATGGCCAACACTTGTCACTACTCTCACTTATGGTGTTCAATGCTTTTC
AAGATATCCAGATCATATGAAGCGGCACGACTTCTTCAAGAGCGCCATGCCTGAGGGATACGTGCAGGAG
AGGACCATCTTCTTCAAGGACGACGGGAACTACAAGACACGTGCTGAAGTCAAGTTTGAGGGAGACACCC
TCGTCAACAGGATCGAGCTTAAGGGAATCGATTTCAAGGAGGACGGAAACATCCTCGGCCACAAGTTGGA
ATACAACTACAACTCCCACAACGTATACATCATGGCCGACAAGCAAAAGAACGGCATCAAAGCCAACTTC
AAGACCCGCCACAACATCGAAGACGGCGGCGTGCAACTCGCTGATCATTATCAACAAAATACTCCAATTG
GCGATGACCCTGTCCTTTTACCAGACAACCATTACCTGTCCACACAATCTGCCCTTTCGAAAGATCCCAA
CGAAAAGAGAGACCACATGGTCCTTCTTGAGTTTGTAACGGCTGCTGGGATTACACATGGCATGGATGAA
CTATACAAACCACCTCCCAAGAGGCCCAGGCTGGACTAATCTAGAACTATAGTGAGTCGTATTACGTAGA
TCCAGACATGATAAGATACATTGATGAGTTTGGACAAACCACAACTAGAATGCAGTGAAAAAAATGCTTT
ATTTGTGAAATTTGTGATGCTATTGCTTTATTTGTAACCATTATAAGCTGCAATAAACAAGTTAACAACA
ACAATTGCATTCATTTTATGTTTCAGGTTCAGGGGGAGGTGTGGGAGGTTTTTTAATTCGCGGCCGCGGC
GCCAATGCATTGGGCCCGGTACCATCGATGATGATCCAGACATGATAAGATACATTGATGAGTTTGGACA
AACCACAACTAGAATGCAGTGAAAAAAATGCTTTATTTGTGAAATTTGTGATGCTATTGCTTTATTTGTA
ACCATTATAAGCTGCAATAAACAAGTTAACAACAACAATTGCATTCATTTTATGTTTCAGGTTCAGGGGG
AGGTGTGGGAGGTTTTTTAAAGCAAGTAAAACCTCTACAAATGTGGTATGGCTGATTATGATCCTCTAGA
TCAGATCTCTTGTTTATTGCAGCTTATAATGGTTACAAATAAAGCAATAGCATCACAAATTTCACAAATA
AAGCATTTTTTTCACTGCATTCTAGTTGTGGTTTGTCCAAACTCATCAATGTATCTTATCATGTCTGGAT
CTACGTAATACGACTCACTATAGTTCTAGAGGCTCGAGAGGGGCCGCTTTACTTGTACAGCTCGTCCATG
CCGAGAGTGATCCCGGCGGCGGTCACGAACTCCAGCAGGACCATGTGATCGCGCTTCTCGTTGGGGTCTT
TGCTCAGGGCGGACTGGGTGCTCAGGTAGTGGTTGTCGGGCAGCAGCACGGGGCCGTCGCCGATGGGGGT
GTTCTGCTGGTAGTGGTCGGCGAGCTGCACGCTGCCGTCCTCGATGTTGTGGCGGATCTTGAAGTTCACC
TTGATGCCGTTCTTCTGCTTGTCGGCCATGATATAGACGTTGTGGCTGTTGTAGTTGTACTCCAGCTTGT
GCCCCAGGATGTTGCCGTCCTCCTTGAAGTCGATGCCCTTCAGCTCGATGCGGTTCACCAGGGTGTCGCC
CTCGAACTTCACCTCGGCGCGGGTCTTGTAGTTGCCGTCGTCCTTGAAGAAGATGGTGCGCTCCTGGACG
TAGCCTTCGGGCATGGCGGACTTGAAGAAGTCGTGCTGCTTCATGTGGTCGGGGTAGCGGCTGAAGCACT
GCACGCCGTAGGTCAGGGTGGTCACGAGGGTGGGCCAGGGCACGGGCAGCTTGCCGGTGGTGCAGATGAA
CTTCAGGGTCAGCTTGCCGTAGGTGGCATCGCCCTCGCCCTCGCCGGACACGCTGAACTTGTGGCCGTTT
ACGTCGCCGTCCAGCTCGACCAGGATGGGCACCACCCCGGTGAACAGCTCCTCGCCCTTGCTCACCATGG
TCACTGTCTGCTTTGCTGTTGGTCTGGGCTCCTGGGTCACTGGCTTACTAATGGAGTCTTTATGTATGAG
GACTCTTATCAATTGTTCTTCTATAAAGGTCTGCAGTGTTTCTGTTCGTCCCCTACATGGACACCCAGAG
CCTCCTAAATACAGGAGCCCTGATAACTGCACAAGTGCTCAGATTCCAGCAGGGTGGAAAATGAGATAAA
GTGTGCAGATGGGGAGGGGGACGTGAATGAGAGATTTGAGGGATGAAAAGGATGGATGAACGCATTGAAA
ATAGCCCCTTTCACAAAATAATACCAGTAAATTGTCATATAATTAATGACCAGACCTTTACCTGTAAATG
ATGTGATGTTCATATACAGAAGAATGCCAACAATTTACAGATGATTTTACAAATTCTTAATTTTCCTTTT
CTAAATGGATTTGTTCACACATTATCTCTTCAAAGCAATTGAATTTTCTGGAAAAGATTGGCTGTGTGTG
TAAAAGGTGCTACTGAGGAATTTAATGTGACATGGAATGAAGCAAACAGCAGCCTAAGACAGGATGGCAG
GAAAAATGTCACATGTTTAAAATAAGAGTGAAACCAACGACCTGGACTTATAGAGACTGTGTGTCCTTAG
GCAAAGCTCTTGTACAAACAGTGCTTGTGACTGTGAAATTCGGGGTTTGCCTGGATTGTGTTAAATGTGT
GCTTGGATGTATCATAAAAAAGAATCGGTTCTCTGTATTTGACATTTTCTGTAATTTATCTAAAGTTACA
ACTGGCTATGCCTGATTTTTATCACTATTGAATCAATCATTTTAAAGAATGTTAAGTCTGCTGATTTGGA
GAGCTCATTTACATTTATTTTGAATGTCTCTTATTTAACACAACTGATTTAAGCTTTAGATCTGCGAAGA
TACGGCCACGGGTGCTCTTGATCCTGTGGCTGATTTTGGACTGTGCTGCTCGCAGCTGCTGATGAATCAC
ATACTTCCTCCATTTTCTTCCACTGATTGACTGTTATAATTTCCCTAATTTCCAGGTCAAGGTGCTGTGC
ATTGTGGTAATAGATGTGACATGACGTCACTTCCAAAGGACCAATGAACATGTCTGACCAATTTCATATA
ATGTGAAAACGATTTTCATAGGCAGAATAAATAACATTTAAATTAAACTGGGCATCAGCGCAATTCAATT
GGTTTGGTAATAGCAAGGGAAAATAGAATGAAGTGATCTCCAAAAAATAAGTACTTTTTGACTGTAAATA
AAATTGTAAGGAGTAAAAAGTACTTTTTTTTCTAAAAAAATGTAATTAAGTAAAAGTAAAAGTATTGATT
TTTAATTGTACTCAAGTAAAGTAAAAATCCCCAAAAATAATACTTAAGTACAGTAATCAAGTAAAATTAC
TCAAGTACTTTACACCTCTGGTTCTTGACCCCCTACCTTCAGCAAGCCCAGCAGATCCACTAGTTCTAGA
GCGGCCGCCACCGCGGTGGAGCTCCAGCTTTTGTTCCCTTTAGTGAGGGTTAATTGCGCGCTTGGCGTAA
TCATGGTCATAGCTGTTTCCTGTGTGAAATTGTTATCCGCTCACAATTCCACACAACATACGAGCCGGAA
GCATAAAGTGTAAAGCCTGGGGTGCCTAATGAGTGAGCTAACTCACATTAATTGCGTTGCGCTCACTGCC
CGCTTTCCAGTCGGGAAACCTGTCGTGCCAGCTGCATTAATGAATCGGCCAACGCGCGGGGAGAGGCGGT
TTGCGTATTGGGCGCTCTTCCGCTTCCTCGCTCACTGACTCGCTGCGCTCGGTCGTTCGGCTGCGGCGAG
CGGTATCAGCTCACTCAAAGGCGGTAATACGGTTATCCACAGAATCAGGGGATAACGCAGGAAAGAACAT
GTGAGCAAAAGGCCAGCAAAAGGCCAGGAACCGTAAAAAGGCCGCGTTGCTGGCGTTTTTCCATAGGCTC
CGCCCCCCTGACGAGCATCACAAAAATCGACGCTCAAGTCAGAGGTGGCGAAACCCGACAGGACTATAAA
GATACCAGGCGTTTCCCCCTGGAAGCTCCCTCGTGCGCTCTCCTGTTCCGACCCTGCCGCTTACCGGATA
CCTGTCCGCCTTTCTCCCTTCGGGAAGCGTGGCGCTTTCTCATAGCTCACGCTGTAGGTATCTCAGTTCG
GTGTAGGTCGTTCGCTCCAAGCTGGGCTGTGTGCACGAACCCCCCGTTCAGCCCGACCGCTGCGCCTTAT
CCGGTAACTATCGTCTTGAGTCCAACCCGGTAAGACACGACTTATCGCCACTGGCAGCAGCCACTGGTAA
CAGGATTAGCAGAGCGAGGTATGTAGGCGGTGCTACAGAGTTCTTGAAGTGGTGGCCTAACTACGGCTAC
ACTAGAAGAACAGTATTTGGTATCTGCGCTCTGCTGAAGCCAGTTACCTTCGGAAAAAGAGTTGGTAGCT
CTTGATCCGGCAAACAAACCACCGCTGGTAGCGGTGGTTTTTTTGTTTGCAAGCAGCAGATTACGCGCAG
AAAAAAAGGATCTCAAGAAGATCCTTTGATCTTTTCTACGGGGTCTGACGCTCAGTGGAACGAAAACTCA
CGTTAAGGCATTTTGGTCATGAGATTATCAAAAAGGATCTTCACCTAGATCCTTTTAAATTAAAAATGAA
GTTTTAAATCAATCTAAAGTATATATGAGTAAACTTGGTCTGACAGTTACCAATGCTTAATCAGTGAGGC
ACCTATCTCAGCGATCTGTCTATTTCGTTCATCCATAGTTGCCTGACTCCCCGTCGTGTAGATAACTACG
ATACGGGAGGGCTTACCATCTGGCCCCAGTGCTGCAATGATACCGCGAGACCCACGCTCACCGGCTCCAG
ATTTATCAGCAATAAACCAGCCAGCCGGAAGGGCCGAGCGCAGAAGTGGTCCTGCAACTTTATCCGCCTC
CATCCAGTCTATTAATTGTTGCCGGGAAGCTAGAGTAAGTAGTTCGCCAGTTAATAGTTTGCGCAACGTT
GTTGCCATTGCTACAGGCATCGTGGTGTCACGCTCGTCGTTTGGTATGGCTTCATTCAGCTCCGGTTCCC
AACGATCAAGGCGAGTTACATGATCCCCCATGTTGTGCAAAAAAGCGGTTAGCTCCTTCGGTCCTCCGAT
CGTTGTCAGAAGTAAGTTGGCCGCAGTGTTATCACTCATGGTTATGGCAGCACTGCATAATTCTCTTACT
GTCATGCCATCCGTAAGATGCTTTTCTGTGACTGGTGAGTACTCAACCAAGTCATTCTGAGAATAGTGTA
TGCGGCGACCGAGTTGCTCTTGCCCGGCGTCAATACGGGATAATACCGCGCCACATAGCAGAACTTTAAA
AGTGCTCATCATTGGAAAACGTTCTTCGGGGCGAAAACTCTCAAGGATCTTACCGCTGTTGAGATCCAGT
TCGATGTAACCCACTCGTGCACCCAACTGATCTTCAGCATCTTTTACTTTCACCAGCGTTTCTGGGTGAG
CAAAAACAGGAAGGCAAAATGCCGCAAAAAAGGGAATAAGGGCGACACGGAAATGTTGAATACTCATACT
CTTCCTTTTTCAATATTATTGAAGCATTTATCAGGGTTATTGTCTCATGAGCGGATACATATTTGAATGT
ATTTAGAAAAATAAACAAATAGGGGTTCCGCGCACATTTCCCCGAAAAGTGCCACCTAAATTGTAAGCGT
TAATATTTTGTTAAAATTCGCGTTAAATTTTTGTTAAATCAGCTCATTTTTTAACCAATAGGCCGAAATC
GGCAAAATCCCTTATAAATCAAAAGAATAGACCGAGATAGGGT
[37 nt withheld, positions 6974-7010]
AAAGAACGTGGACTCCAACGTCAAAGG
[49 nt withheld, positions 7038-7086]
T
[86 nt withheld, positions 7088-7173]
GCTGGCTAAGAACTCATCAGCCTCCCCGGTCCATCTACCCACGTACCAATGCACCAATTGGCCACAATGA
CGGCTACTACATGGTGCCATTCCTTCCTCTTTATAGGAATGGAGACTACCTCCTGTCCAACAATGCTCTT
GGATACGAGTACGCCTACCTGTTGGACCCAGGTCATTGCACAACACCAGAAATGCCCTCTGATCTGCAAA
AGACGTGAATATCTGTTCAGACACCCATATCCACTCTGTTCCACACAGGTCAGAGGTTTGTCCAGGAGTT
CTTGACAGAGGTGTAAAAAGTACTCAAAAATTTTACTCAAGTGAAAGTACAAGTACTTAGGGAAAATTTT
ACTCAATTAAAAGTAAAAGTATCTGGCTAGAATCTTACTTGAGTAAAAGTAAAAAAGTACTCCATTAAAA
TTGTACTTGAGTATTAAGGAAGTAAAAGTAAAAGCAAGAAAGAAAACTAGAGATTCTTGTTTAAGCTTTT
AATCTCAAAAAACATTAAATGAAATGCATACAAGGTTTTATCCTGCTTTAGAACTGTTTGTATTTAATTA
TCAAACTATAAGACAGACAATCTAATGCCAGTACACGCTACTCAAAGTTGTAAAACCTCAGATTTAACTT
CAGTAGAAGCTGATTCTCAAAATTGTTAGTGTCAAGCCTAGCTCTTTTGGGGCTGAAAAGCAATCCTGCA
GTGCTGAAAAGCCTCTCACAGGCAGCCGATGCGGGAAGAGGTGTATTAGTCTTGATAGAGAGGCTGCAAA
TAGCAGGAAACGTGAGCAGAGACTCCCTGGTGTCTGAAACACAGGCCAGATGGGCCCTCGAGCAGGAAAC
AGCTATGACCATGATTACGCCAAGCTATCAACTTTGTATAGAAAAGTTGGCTCCGAATTCGCCCTTAAAA
CTCGAGACCAGCAAAGTTCTAGAATTTGTCGAAACATTTATGTTATATATTTCCTGAAAAAAATTCTGAG
TAAGTTCTTAAGTGTTATTGCCAGCAACATAAACAACAGACGGCAAAATGAATAAATGATAACAAAGCAG
TAGGCTTAAATAAACCTAATTTTTATAGGCTGTTCTCTACAACCCTCAAACAGTGATTAGTTTTGTACTT
ATAAACTTGCCCTTTCATTCATATTTCAAGAAAATTGGTTCAGAAGATCTGGATATTCTAGCAGTTGTTC
AAGCTCATGGAGGGATCAGTGACCTGATTCCACAATGACTAGGCCTAATCCAGAAATTAGATGACTGTCA
ACATAAAAAGGCACAGCACTCACTAGCTGCCCTATATATTTTATTATATTTTACATATATTATTTTATTT
ATTTAGCTCTGAGTGCTGTACTTTCTGGTTAAAGAAAACTGCTTACAACAGCTAACCTGTACTACCTCAG
GCTCAGGGAATTTGGAACAGGTTTGTCTGGTTTGTTTCTTTAACCATGCATGCTTGTTTTCAACTATGGC
AACACAGTCACATGGGACATTACAGAAATGATTTGTCGATGACATGCGACTTTTCTTTAATAAAGCGCAA
AGATCCCAAAAAGCAAACTTTTAACAAAAATCATATAATTATATTTTCAATCCAGCTTTGTAGCAACTTT
GTGCTGCTGTTCACTCAGCAACAGATAGTCAGTATAAGGTCAGTGTGTCTCAAAGCAGTGCCATCTGTTT
CACACATTGCGTTCTATATATAAGTGTGCTGGTTGACACGACACTGTATAAGGCCTAGGCTAAAACACAA
ACAATGTAGAATGACACTGTGTTTTTTTTGTAAACAAATGTTGTTTTTGGTTAAACATCTTTGTGAAAAC
ATCCTCCTGTCATGTATTTGCTATATTCAAATGTTAAACCCGTGCAGAATAGAACATATACAAAAAAAAA
CAACACAACACATTTTTAAACATTATTAAATATCAAGTATTGCTGGCAGTTCTGTTTCTGTTTTACAGTA
CCCTTTGCCACAGTTCTCCGCTTTTCCTGGTCCAGATTCCACAAGTCTGATTCACCAATAGCAAAGCGAA
TAAACAACCAAAGCAGCCAATCACTGCTTGTAGACTGTCCTGCGAGACCGGCCCATTCCAGCACATTCTG
GAAACTTCCTTTATATGATAATTATAAATACATTTAAATTATTGATACAAAACATGTAATTCCTAGAACA
TAACCATAGCAATCATTAGTTTTCAGGGTAATTATGTATTTTTAGGATTTGACTGCGGAAAGATCTGGTC
ATGTGACGTCTCATGAACGTCACGGCCCTGGGTTTCTATAAATACAGTAGGACTCTCGACCATCGGCAGA
TTTTTCGAAGAAGAAGATCAGTTTCAGGAGCCGTACTGTTCCGTTTCAACGCAAATATTAACGGTAAGAG
CGAATTTCCTAGTTTGTTTTCATGCCATTCTTTAAAACCATAGCGTATTACTTTAATTATAGTAAACTTT
CGCTTTCTTTATTACAAGAGACGTTTTGTGTTGATTCTCCGCGGACATTTTCGGTCAGACAATCAGAAAA
TGACCGCGGAGGACCAGTAACTTGCATTACACGTAAGTTAAATCTTCGTGTATTAAAATGGTTAGGTTGT
TAACGTCAAATAGGTTACCGTGTTTGCGTGTGATCAGGTTGGTTTTGTTAGATTTTTGTCAGTATTTTTA
ATTTATTTGTTTTAGTTTATTTATTTTTTTTGCTGAATCATAGTTTGTGAACAAAGAACCCGGATGTTAC
ATACAGTACAGCCGCCATGTTACAGAGAGTTATAACTTAATCATTTTAAAAATAATTTTGCCTTACTTTT
AGTTTGTCATGTTGAGAAATGAGGAAATGTTAAAATGAGGAAATATCCAATTAATTTAATATATCAAAAT
AATCCATGATTACAATGCACTGAACTGGAGAAAATTAAGATGTTTTCTAGTGTCATGAAACAAATGTAAG
AGATGTACATTGTAGATGTTTTATGTCAAGAATTGGCTAGTTGATGCAGCATACTGGCGATACTCAGTTG
TAATAACAGTAACGTTACATGTTAATAGACTACTGAGTATGCTGTTCTGTCTATGTATGCTCTGTAAGCT
ACGAGAAGGACTTTTTTAAACAGTAAAGGGTGCAATATTTTTACAAATTGAATTAAATAAAGGCTGTCTA
TTAAGTAATATGCTTGATATTTTTCTTACTTGATCGGAAATAAGAAAAAATATAAACGTTGTTGCTCTAA
AAATCCTAGTTCAGTTTAGCCAACCACAAATACCTTTTTGTTCCTCCAACAGTTTTTTTTTCTTCTCTAT
AATATTTGGCAGTCTATAGTACTCCAAATGTTTCCCCACAGTCTAACTAATTGGTACAGCCAAAATCATG
ACACTTATTGCAATAATAATTTTGGTTCATTGGCATTGTTGATAGCCTGTGCCACTAATATGGTCGATTG
ATCATGCTTCAGGAAGAAAACTATATTGTTTGATGTAAGATTATTAAATCTTCACCTGCTTCCATTACAA
ACTATTCCCATCTTATTGAATTCTGGTATGTCTTAAAGGATTAGTTCACTTCCCAAATCAAAATTTACTT
AGCCTTTTTTCATCCATGATCCCTTTTTTTCATCATTAATGAAGAAATTGTTTTTGAAAAAGTTTCAAGA
TTTTTTTCTCTATATTGTGGAGCTTGTTAGTTTAAAATTCCAAAATGCAATATGTGGCTTCAAATGGTTC
TAAATGATCCCAGTCAAGGAATAACAGTCTTATCTAATGAAACCATTAGACCTTTAAAAATAAAAAAAAT
AAAAGTATTTATTTTTAAATGACTGAGTGATTAAGTTGAATTTCAGCGTTTCCTTACTGTGTAGAAGTCC
TTCCTTACTGGCCCCACCCTTTGGTTCTCTGCCAATCTGCTACCTAATGTAATGTTGTGGAACATTATTA
TTCTTTATTTCTTAATTTTTTATTTTTTATTTTAAAACAATGTAAACTGCACAGATGTGCAGTTTGTTTA
AAATGGCCAATGCTTTGGAAATGCATGACATAATTAGATTTCATGATGCACAAAGCCAAATCTCAGAGCT
TGTGCAAAATGAGCTATCATTTCACTAGGTAAGACCCTAAATTTTCATATAGGATCATTTGGACAATTTT
GCTGCAGGTAAAATGCATTCTATAGTCCACTGTCAGCCATTGTTTTGGATAGTATTTATTTTTCTCTACA
AGTATAGTCAATAGTTTTCTATTATTTTAAAGGTTTGTAACATTTAAGGGTGACCAAATGCAAAGTAAAA
TTTCATTTTCGGGTGAACTATCTCGTTTAACATGGGAGAAGTGCAAAACATACATTATTGGCTAGAACAT
TGTAGTATTTTTTAAATGGAAATGTGTGATTGCTAATCTTACTTTGAATTTGTTTACAGGGATCCA
